Addgene plasmid #215121: AcGFP-MSH2
Purpose: Expresses AcGFP-MSH2 in mammalian cells from a retroviral vector.
Depositing lab: Michele Pagano. Depositing organization: NYU Grossman School of Medicine. Publication: CDK-independent role of D-type cyclins in regulating DNA mismatch repair. Rona G, Miwatani-Minter B, Zhang Q, Goldberg HV, Kerzhnerman MA, Howard JB, Simoneschi D, Lane E, Hobbs JW, Sassani E, Wang AA, Keegan S, Laverty DJ, Piett CG, Pongor LS, Xu ML, Andrade J, Thomas A, Sicinski P, Askenazi M, Ueberheide B, Fenyo D, Nagel ZD, Pagano M. Mol Cell. 2024 Feb 29:S1097-2765(24)00129-1. doi: 10.1016/j.molcel.2024.02.010. PubMed 38458201.
Backbone
  Vector backbone: pRetroQ-C1
  Backbone manufacturer: Takara Bio
  Vector type: Mammalian Expression, Retroviral
  Selectable markers: Puromycin
Growth in bacteria
  Bacterial resistance: Ampicillin, 100 μg/mL
  Growth temperature: 37°C
  Growth strain: NEB Stable
  Copy number: High Copy
Gene/Insert
  Gene/Insert name: MSH2 (alt name: MSH-2)
  Species: H. sapiens (human)
  Entrez Gene: MSH2 (a.k.a. COCA1, FCC1, HNPCC, HNPCC1, LCFS2, LYNCH1, MMRCS2, MSH-2, hMSH2)
  Promoter: CMV
  Tag / fusion protein: AcGFP (N terminal on insert)
  Cloning method: Unknown
  Sequencing primers: 5′ AcGFP_FWR; 3′ PGK_REV
Terms and licenses: Academic/Nonprofit Terms; Industry Terms: Not Available to Industry
How to cite: AcGFP-MSH2 was a gift from Michele Pagano (Addgene plasmid # 215121 ; http://n2t.net/addgene:215121 ; RRID:Addgene_215121)
