[The description below was written by a language model from this plasmid's Addgene catalogue record and pLannotate feature annotations shown in this document.]
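Description:
AcGFP-MSH2 is a self-inactivating gammaretroviral expression plasmid of about 10.4 kb, built on the pRetroQ-C1 backbone and designed to deliver a green-fluorescent fusion of human MSH2 into mammalian cells. In bacteria it is maintained through a high-copy ColE1/pUC-type origin and selected with ampicillin via the β-lactamase gene.

The viral genome is transcribed in packaging cells from a hybrid 5′ element in which a CMV enhancer/promoter is joined to a truncated Moloney murine sarcoma virus LTR. This is followed by the Ψ packaging signal and a truncated gag segment lacking its start codon, which together support encapsidation of the RNA. The 3′ LTR carries a U3 deletion, so after reverse transcription and integration both LTRs lack viral promoter activity and expression depends on internal promoters. The first internal cassette uses the CMV immediate early enhancer and promoter to drive AcGFP1, a constitutively fluorescent protein from Aequorea coerulescens, joined through a short remnant of the multiple cloning site to the N terminus of the MSH2 coding sequence. Downstream, a mouse PGK promoter drives puromycin N-acetyltransferase, allowing selection of transduced cells. An SV40 enhancer/early promoter region and small rop and bom fragments lie in the plasmid backbone outside the proviral unit.

MSH2 is the common subunit of the MutSα (with MSH6) and MutSβ (with MSH3) heterodimers that recognise base mismatches and insertion-deletion loops to initiate DNA mismatch repair. The construct is suited to generating stable cell populations in which tagged MSH2 can be followed by fluorescence, and it was deposited alongside work on the regulation of mismatch repair by D-type cyclins. The cloning method is not recorded.
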