Features (pLannotate 1.2.2; 21 found; start..end, strand, type, name):
    309..512     +  promoter       CMV promoter: human cytomegalovirus (CMV) immediate early promoter
    513..688     +  LTR            5' LTR (truncated): truncated long terminal repeat from Moloney murine sarcoma virus
    810..1084    +  misc_feature   MESV Ψ (fragment): packaging signal of murine embryonic stem cell virus
   1151..1567    +  CDS            gag (truncated): truncated Moloney murine leukemia virus (MMLV) gag gene lacking the start codon
   1642..1945    +  enhancer       CMV enhancer: human cytomegalovirus immediate early enhancer
   1946..2149    +  promoter       CMV promoter: human cytomegalovirus (CMV) immediate early promoter
   2194..2910    +  CDS            AcGFP1: AcGFP1 is a basic (constitutively fluorescent) green fluorescent protein, derived from Aequorea coerulescens.
   2911..2929    +  misc_feature   MCS (fragment): multiple cloning site
   2944..5742    +  CDS            MSH2: MSH2_HUMAN - Experimental evidence at protein level: Swiss-Prot protein existence level 1. Component of the post-replicative DNA mismatch repair system (MMR). Forms two different heterodimers: MutS alpha (MSH2-MSH6 heterodimer) and MutS beta (MSH2-MSH3 heterodimer) which binds to DNA mismatches thereby initiating DNA repair. When bound, heterodimers bend the DNA helix and shields approximately 20 base pairs. MutS alpha recognizes single base mismatches and dinucleotide insertion-deletion loops (IDL) in the DNA. MutS beta recognizes larger insertion-deletion loops up to 13 nucleotides long. Aft
   5784..6283    +  promoter       PGK promoter: mouse phosphoglycerate kinase 1 promoter
   6304..6903    +  CDS            PuroR: puromycin N-acetyltransferase; pac from Streptomyces alboniger; confers resistance to puromycin
   6974..7046    +  CDS            env (fragment): murine leukemia virus gPr80 envelope polyprotein precursor; env; proteolytically cleaved into gp70SU and p15TM subunits
   7088..7520    +  LTR            3' LTR (ΔU3): self-inactivating 3' long terminal repeat (LTR) from Moloney murine leukemia virus
   7589..7629    +  CDS            rop (fragment): Rop protein, which maintains plasmids at low copy number; rop
   7731..7769    +  misc_feature   bom (fragment): basis of mobility region from pBR322
   7786..8115    +  promoter       SV40 promoter: SV40 enhancer and early promoter
   8121..8222    +  misc_feature   bom (fragment): basis of mobility region from pBR322
   8408..8996    -  rep_origin     ori: high-copy-number ColE1/pMB1/pBR322/pUC origin of replication
   9167..10027   -  CDS            AmpR: β-lactamase; bla; confers resistance to ampicillin, carbenicillin, and related antibiotics
  10028..10132   -  promoter       AmpR promoter: bla
  10318..308     +  enhancer       CMV enhancer (across the origin): human cytomegalovirus immediate early enhancer
>Addgene plasmid #215121 | AcGFP-MSH2 | addgene full sequence | sequence record 426789 | Addgene NGS Result
TCCGCGTTACATAACTTACGGTAAATGGCCCGCCTGGCTGACCGCCCAACGACCCCCGCCCATTGACGTC
AATAATGACGTATGTTCCCATAGTAACGCCAATAGGGACTTTCCATTGACGTCAATGGGTGGAGTATTTA
CGGTAAACTGCCCACTTGGCAGTACATCAAGTGTATCATATGCCAAGTACGCCCCCTATTGACGTCAATG
ACGGTAAATGGCCCGCCTGGCATTATGCCCAGTACATGACCTTATGGGACTTTCCTACTTGGCAGTACAT
CTACGTATTAGTCATCGCTATTACCATGGTGATGCGGTTTTGGCAGTACATCAATGGGCGTGGATAGCGG
TTTGACTCACGGGGATTTCCAAGTCTCCACCCCATTGACGTCAATGGGAGTTTGTTTTGGCACCAAAATC
AACGGGACTTTCCAAAATGTCGTAACAACTCCGCCCCATTGACGCAAATGGGCGGTAGGCGTGTACGGTG
GGAGGTCTATATAAGCAGAGCTCAATAAAAGAGCCCACAACCCCTCACTCGGCGCGCCAGTCTTCCGATA
GACTGCGTCGCCCGGGTACCCGTATTCCCAATAAAGCCTCTTGCTGTTTGCATCCGAATCGTGGTCTCGC
TGTTCCTTGGGAGGGTCTCCTCTGAGTGATTGACTACCCACGACGGGGGTCTTTCATTTGGGGGCTCGTC
CGGGATTTGGAGACCCCTGCCCAGGGACCACCGACCCACCACCGGGAGGTAAGCTGGCCAGCAACTTATC
TGTGTCTGTCCGATTGTCTAGTGTCTATGTTTGATGTTATGCGCCTGCGTCTGTACTAGTTAGCTAACTA
GCTCTGTATCTGGCGGACCCGTGGTGGAACTGACGAGTTCTGAACACCCGGCCGCAACCCTGGGAGACGT
CCCAGGGACTTTGGGGGCCGTTTTTGTGGCCCGACCTGAGGAAGGGAGTCGATGTGGAATCCGACCCCGT
CAGGATATGTGGTTCTGGTAGGAGACGAGAACCTAAAACAGTTCCCGCCTCCGTCTGAATTTTTGCTTTC
GGTTTGGAACCGAAGCCGCGCGTCTTGTCTGCTGCAGCGCTGCAGCATCGTTCTGTGTTGTCTCTGTCTG
ACTGTGTTTCTGTATTTGTCTGAAAATTAGGGCCAGACTGTTACCACTCCCTTAAGTTTGACCTTAGGTC
ACTGGAAAGATGTCGAGCGGATCGCTCACAACCAGTCGGTAGATGTCAAGAAGAGACGTTGGGTTACCTT
CTGCTCTGCAGAATGGCCAACCTTTAACGTCGGATGGCCGCGAGACGGCACCTTTAACCGAGACCTCATC
ACCCAGGTTAAGATCAAGGTCTTTTCACCTGGCCCGCATGGACACCCAGACCAGGTCCCCTACATCGTGA
CCTGGGAAGCCTTGGCTTTTGACCCCCCTCCCTGGGTCAAGCCCTTTGTACACCCTAAGCCTCCGCCTCC
TCTTCCTCCATCCGCCCCGTCTCTCCCCCTTGAACCTCCTCGTTCGACCCCGCCTCGATCCTCCCTTTAT
CCAGCCCTCACTCCTTCTCTAGGCGCCGGAATTGAAGATCATAGTTATTAATAGTAATCAATTACGGGGT
CATTAGTTCATAGCCCATATATGGAGTTCCGCGTTACATAACTTACGGTAAATGGCCCGCCTGGCTGACC
GCCCAACGACCCCCGCCCATTGACGTCAATAATGACGTATGTTCCCATAGTAACGCCAATAGGGACTTTC
CATTGACGTCAATGGGTGGAGTATTTACGGTAAACTGCCCACTTGGCAGTACATCAAGTGTATCATATGC
CAAGTACGCCCCCTATTGACGTCAATGACGGTAAATGGCCCGCCTGGCATTATGCCCAGTACATGACCTT
ATGGGACTTTCCTACTTGGCAGTACATCTACGTATTAGTCATCGCTATTACCATGGTGATGCGGTTTTGG
CAGTACATCAATGGGCGTGGATAGCGGTTTGACTCACGGGGATTTCCAAGTCTCCACCCCATTGACGTCA
ATGGGAGTTTGTTTTGGCACCAAAATCAACGGGACTTTCCAAAATGTCGTAACAACTCCGCCCCATTGAC
GCAAATGGGCGGTAGGCGTGTACGGTGGGAGGTCTATATAAGCAGAGCTGGTTTAGTGAACCGTCAGATC
CGCTAGCGCTACCGGTCGCCACCATGGTGAGCAAGGGCGCCGAGCTGTTCACCGGCATCGTGCCCATCCT
GATCGAGCTGAATGGCGATGTGAATGGCCACAAGTTCAGCGTGAGCGGCGAGGGCGAGGGCGATGCCACC
TACGGCAAGCTGACCCTGAAGTTCATCTGCACCACCGGCAAGCTGCCTGTGCCCTGGCCCACCCTGGTGA
CCACCCTGAGCTACGGCGTGCAGTGCTTCTCACGCTACCCCGATCACATGAAGCAGCACGACTTCTTCAA
GAGCGCCATGCCTGAGGGCTACATCCAGGAGCGCACCATCTTCTTCGAGGATGACGGCAACTACAAGTCG
CGCGCCGAGGTGAAGTTCGAGGGCGATACCCTGGTGAATCGCATCGAGCTGACCGGCACCGATTTCAAGG
AGGATGGCAACATCCTGGGCAATAAGATGGAGTACAACTACAACGCCCACAATGTGTACATCATGACCGA
CAAGGCCAAGAATGGCATCAAGGTGAACTTCAAGATCCGCCACAACATCGAGGATGGCAGCGTGCAGCTG
GCCGACCACTACCAGCAGAATACCCCCATCGGCGATGGCCCTGTGCTGCTGCCCGATAACCACTACCTGT
CCACCCAGAGCGCCCTGTCCAAGGACCCCAACGAGAAGCGCGATCACATGATCTACTTCGGCTTCGTGAC
CGCCGCCGCCATCACCCACGGCATGGATGAGCTGTACAAGTCCGGACTCAGATCTCGAGGAGGCGGAGGA
AGCGCGGTGCAGCCGAAGGAGACGCTGCAGTTGGAGAGCGCGGCCGAGGTCGGCTTCGTGCGCTTCTTTC
AGGGCATGCCGGAGAAGCCGACCACCACAGTGCGCCTTTTCGACCGGGGCGACTTCTATACGGCGCACGG
CGAGGACGCGCTGCTGGCCGCCCGGGAGGTGTTCAAGACCCAGGGGGTGATCAAGTACATGGGGCCGGCA
GGAGCAAAGAATCTGCAGAGTGTTGTGCTTAGTAAAATGAATTTTGAATCTTTTGTAAAAGATCTTCTTC
TGGTTCGTCAGTATAGAGTTGAAGTTTATAAGAATAGAGCTGGAAATAAGGCATCCAAGGAGAATGATTG
GTATTTGGCATATAAGGCTTCTCCTGGCAATCTCTCTCAGTTTGAAGACATTCTCTTTGGTAACAATGAT
ATGTCAGCTTCCATTGGTGTTGTGGGTGTTAAAATGTCCGCAGTTGATGGCCAGAGACAGGTTGGAGTTG
GGTATGTGGATTCCATACAGAGGAAACTAGGACTGTGTGAATTCCCTGATAATGATCAGTTCTCCAATCT
TGAGGCTCTCCTCATCCAGATTGGACCAAAGGAATGTGTTTTACCCGGAGGAGAGACTGCTGGAGACATG
GGGAAACTGAGACAGATAATTCAAAGAGGAGGAATTCTGATCACAGAAAGAAAAAAAGCTGACTTTTCCA
CAAAAGACATTTATCAGGACCTCAACCGGTTGTTGAAAGGCAAAAAGGGAGAGCAGATGAATAGTGCTGT
ATTGCCAGAAATGGAGAATCAGGTTGCAGTTTCATCACTGTCTGCGGTAATCAAGTTTTTAGAACTCTTA
TCAGATGATTCCAACTTTGGACAGTTTGAACTGACTACTTTTGACTTCAGCCAGTATATGAAATTGGATA
TTGCAGCAGTCAGAGCCCTTAACCTTTTTCAGGGTTCTGTTGAAGATACCACTGGCTCTCAGTCTCTGGC
TGCCTTGCTGAATAAGTGTAAAACCCCTCAAGGACAAAGACTTGTTAACCAGTGGATTAAGCAGCCTCTC
ATGGATAAGAACAGAATAGAGGAGAGATTGAATTTAGTGGAAGCTTTTGTAGAAGATGCAGAATTGAGGC
AGACTTTACAAGAAGATTTACTTCGTCGATTCCCAGATCTTAACCGACTTGCCAAGAAGTTTCAAAGACA
AGCAGCAAACTTACAAGATTGTTACCGACTCTATCAGGGTATAAATCAACTACCTAATGTTATACAGGCT
CTGGAAAAACATGAAGGAAAACACCAGAAATTATTGTTGGCAGTTTTTGTGACTCCTCTTACTGATCTTC
GTTCTGACTTCTCCAAGTTTCAGGAAATGATAGAAACAACTTTAGATATGGATCAGGTGGAAAACCATGA
ATTCCTTGTAAAACCTTCATTTGATCCTAATCTCAGTGAATTAAGAGAAATAATGAATGACTTGGAAAAG
AAGATGCAGTCAACATTAATAAGTGCAGCCAGAGATCTTGGCTTGGACCCTGGCAAACAGATTAAACTGG
ATTCCAGTGCACAGTTTGGATATTACTTTCGTGTAACCTGTAAGGAAGAAAAAGTCCTTCGTAACAATAA
AAACTTTAGTACTGTAGATATCCAGAAGAATGGTGTTAAATTTACCAACAGCAAATTGACTTCTTTAAAT
GAAGAGTATACCAAAAATAAAACAGAATATGAAGAAGCCCAGGATGCCATTGTTAAAGAAATTGTCAATA
TTTCTTCAGGCTATGTAGAACCAATGCAGACACTCAATGATGTGTTAGCTCAGCTAGATGCTGTTGTCAG
CTTTGCTCACGTGTCAAATGGAGCACCTGTTCCATATGTACGACCAGCCATTTTGGAGAAAGGACAAGGA
AGAATTATATTAAAAGCATCCAGGCATGCTTGTGTTGAAGTTCAAGATGAAATTGCATTTATTCCTAATG
ACGTATACTTTGAAAAAGATAAACAGATGTTCCACATCATTACTGGCCCCAATATGGGAGGTAAATCAAC
ATATATTCGACAAACTGGGGTGATAGTACTCATGGCCCAAATTGGGTGTTTTGTGCCATGTGAGTCAGCA
GAAGTGTCCATTGTGGACTGCATCTTAGCCCGAGTAGGGGCTGGTGACAGTCAATTGAAAGGAGTCTCCA
CGTTCATGGCTGAAATGTTGGAAACTGCTTCTATCCTCAGGTCTGCAACCAAAGATTCATTAATAATCAT
AGATGAATTGGGAAGAGGAACTTCTACCTACGATGGATTTGGGTTAGCATGGGCTATATCAGAATACATT
GCAACAAAGATTGGTGCTTTTTGCATGTTTGCAACCCATTTTCATGAACTTACTGCCTTGGCCAATCAGA
TACCAACTGTTAATAATCTACATGTCACAGCACTCACCACTGAAGAGACCTTAACTATGCTTTATCAGGT
GAAGAAAGGTGTCTGTGATCAAAGTTTTGGGATTCATGTTGCAGAGCTTGCTAATTTCCCTAAGCATGTA
ATAGAGTGTGCTAAACAGAAAGCCCTGGAACTTGAGGAGTTTCAGTATATTGGAGAATCGCAAGGATATG
ATATCATGGAACCAGCAGCAAAGAAGTGCTATCTGGAAAGAGAGCAAGGTGAAAAAATTATTCAGGAGTT
CCTGTCCAAGGTGAAACAAATGCCCTTTACTGAAATGTCAGAAGAAAACATCACAATAAAGTTAAAACAG
CTAAAAGCTGAAGTAATAGCAAAGAATAATAGCTTTGTAAATGAAATCATTTCACGAATAAAAGTTACTA
CGTGAGGATCCACCGGATCTAGATAACTGATCATAATTCTACCGGGTAGGGGAGGCGCTTTTCCCAAGGC
AGTCTGGAGCATGCGCTTTAGCAGCCCCGCTGGGCACTTGGCGCTACACAAGTGGCCTCTGGCCTCGCAC
ACATTCCACATCCACCGGTAGGCGCCAACCGGCTCCGTTCTTTGGTGGCCCCTTCGCGCCACCTTCTACT
CCTCCCCTAGTCAGGAAGTTCCCCCCCGCCCCGCAGCTCGCGTCGTGCAGGACGTGACAAATGGAAGTAG
CACGTCTCACTAGTCTCGTGCAGATGGACAGCACCGCTGAGCAATGGAAGCGGGTAGGCCTTTGGGGCAG
CGGCCAATAGCAGCTTTGCTCCTTCGCTTTCTGGGCTCAGAGGCTGGGAAGGGGTGGGTCCGGGGGCGGG
CTCAGGGGCGGGCTCAGGGGCGGGGCGGGCGCCCGAAGGTCCTCCGGAGGCCCGGCATTCTGCACGCTTC
AAAAGCGCACGTCTGCCGCGCTGTTCTCCTCTTCCTCATCTCCGGGCCTTTCGACCTGCAGCCCAAGCTT
ACCATGACCGAGTACAAGCCCACGGTGCGCCTCGCCACCCGCGACGACGTCCCCAGGGCCGTACGCACCC
TCGCCGCCGCGTTCGCCGACTACCCCGCCACGCGCCACACCGTCGATCCGGACCGCCACATCGAGCGGGT
CACCGAGCTGCAAGAACTCTTCCTCACGCGCGTCGGGCTCGACATCGGCAAGGTGTGGGTCGCGGACGAC
GGCGCCGCGGTGGCGGTCTGGACCACGCCGGAGAGCGTCGAAGCGGGGGCGGTGTTCGCCGAGATCGGCC
CGCGCATGGCCGAGTTGAGCGGTTCCCGGCTGGCCGCGCAGCAACAGATGGAAGGCCTCCTGGCGCCGCA
CCGGCCCAAGGAGCCCGCGTGGTTCCTGGCCACCGTCGGCGTCTCGCCCGACCACCAGGGCAAGGGTCTG
GGCAGCGCCGTCGTGCTCCCCGGAGTGGAGGCGGCCGAGCGCGCCGGGGTGCCCGCCTTCCTGGAGACCT
CCGCGCCCCGCAACCTCCCCTTCTACGAGCGGCTCGGCTTCACCGTCACCGCCGACGTCGAGGTGCCCGA
AGGACCGCGCACCTGGTGCATGACCCGCAAGCCCGGTGCCTGACGCCCGCCCCACGACCCGCAGCGCCCG
ACCGAAAGGAGCGCACGACCCCATGCATCGGCGTCTCGATCGAGATATCAGTGGTCCAGGCTCTAGTTTT
GACTCAACAATATCACCAGCTGAAGCCTATAGAGTACGAGCCATAGATAAAATAAAAGATTTTATTTAGT
CTCCAGAAAAAGGGGGGAATGAAAGACCCCACCTGTAGGTTTGGCAAGCTACTAGCTTAAGTAACGCCAT
TTTGCAAGGCATGGAAAAATACATAACTGAGAATAGAGAAGTTCAGATCAAGGTCAGGAACAGATGGAAC
AGGGTCGATCGACCCTAGAGAACCATCAGATGTTTCCAGGGTGCCCCAAGGACCTGAAATGACCCTGTGC
CTTATTTGAACTAACCAATCAGTTCGCTTCTCGCTTCTGTTCGCGCGCTTCTGCTCCCCGAGCTCAATAA
AAGAGCCCACAACCCCTCACTCGGGGCGCCAGTCCTCCGATTGACTGAGTCGCCCGGGTACCCGTGTATC
CAATAAACCCTCTTGCAGTTGCATCCGACTTGTGGTCTCGCTGTTCCTTGGGAGGGTCTCCTCTGAGTGA
TTGACTACCCGTCAGCGGGGGTCTTTCATTTGGGGGCTCGTCCGGGATCGGGAGACCCCTGCCCAGGGAC
CACCGACCCACCACCGGGAGGTAAGCTGGCTGCCTCGCGCGTTTCGGTGATGACGGTGAAAACCTCTGAC
ACATGCAGCTCCCGGAGACGGTCACAGCTTGTCTGTAAGCGGATGCCGGGAGCAGACAAGCCCGTCAGGG
CGCGTCAGCGGGTGTTGGCGGGTGTCGGGGCGCAGCCATGACCCAGTCACGTAGCGATAGCGGAGTGTAG
ATCCGGCTGTGGAATGTGTGTCAGTTAGGGTGTGGAAAGTCCCCAGGCTCCCCAGCAGGCAGAAGTATGC
AAAGCATGCATCTCAATTAGTCAGCAACCAGGTGTGGAAAGTCCCCAGGCTCCCCAGCAGGCAGAAGTAT
GCAAAGCATGCATCTCAATTAGTCAGCAACCATAGTCCCGCCCCTAACTCCGCCCATCCCGCCCCTAACT
CCGCCCAGTTCCGCCCATTCTCCGCCCCATGGCTGACTAATTTTTTTTATTTATGCAGAGGCCGAGGCCG
CCTCGGCCTCTGAGCTATTCCAGAAGTAGTGAGGAGGCTTTTTTGGAGGCCTAGGCTTTTGCAAAAAGCT
TACTGGCTTAACTATGCGGCATCAGAGCAGATTGTACTGAGAGTGCACCATATGCGGTGTGAAATACCGC
ACAGATGCGTAAGGAGAAAATACCGCATCAGGCGCTCTTCCGCTTCCTCGCTCACTGACTCGCTGCGCTC
GGTCGTTCGGCTGCGGCGAGCGGTATCAGCTCACTCAAAGGCGGTAATACGGTTATCCACAGAATCAGGG
GATAACGCAGGAAAGAACATGTGAGCAAAAGGCCAGCAAAAGGCCAGGAACCGTAAAAAGGCCGCGTTGC
TGGCGTTTTTCCATAGGCTCCGCCCCCCTGACGAGCATCACAAAAATCGACGCTCAAGTCAGAGGTGGCG
AAACCCGACAGGACTATAAAGATACCAGGCGTTTCCCCCTGGAAGCTCCCTCGTGCGCTCTCCTGTTCCG
ACCCTGCCGCTTACCGGATACCTGTCCGCCTTTCTCCCTTCGGGAAGCGTGGCGCTTTCTCATAGCTCAC
GCTGTAGGTATCTCAGTTCGGTGTAGGTCGTTCGCTCCAAGCTGGGCTGTGTGCACGAACCCCCCGTTCA
GCCCGACCGCTGCGCCTTATCCGGTAACTATCGTCTTGAGTCCAACCCGGTAAGACACGACTTATCGCCA
CTGGCAGCAGCCACTGGTAACAGGATTAGCAGAGCGAGGTATGTAGGCGGTGCTACAGAGTTCTTGAAGT
GGTGGCCTAACTACGGCTACACTAGAAGGACAGTATTTGGTATCTGCGCTCTGCTGAAGCCAGTTACCTT
CGGAAAAAGAGTTGGTAGCTCTTGATCCGGCAAACAAACCACCGCTGGTAGCGGTGGTTTTTTTGTTTGC
AAGCAGCAGATTACGCGCAGAAAAAAAGGATCTCAAGAAGATCCTTTGATCTTTTCTACGGGGTCTGACG
CTCAGTGGAACGAAAACTCACGTTAAGGGATTTTGGTCATGAGATTATCAAAAAGGATCTTCACCTAGAT
CCTTTTAAATTAAAAATGAAGTTTTAAATCAATCTAAAGTATATATGAGTAAACTTGGTCTGACAGTTAC
CAATGCTTAATCAGTGAGGCACCTATCTCAGCGATCTGTCTATTTCGTTCATCCATAGTTGCCTGACTCC
CCGTCGTGTAGATAACTACGATACGGGAGGGCTTACCATCTGGCCCCAGTGCTGCAATGATACCGCGAGA
CCCACGCTCACCGGCTCCAGATTTATCAGCAATAAACCAGCCAGCCGGAAGGGCCGAGCGCAGAAGTGGT
CCTGCAACTTTATCCGCCTCCATCCAGTCTATTAATTGTTGCCGGGAAGCTAGAGTAAGTAGTTCGCCAG
TTAATAGTTTGCGCAACGTTGTTGCCATTGCTGCAGGCATCGTGGTGTCACGCTCGTCGTTTGGTATGGC
TTCATTCAGCTCCGGTTCCCAACGATCAAGGCGAGTTACATGATCCCCCATGTTGTGCAAAAAAGCGGTT
AGCTCCTTCGGTCCTCCGATCGTTGTCAGAAGTAAGTTGGCCGCAGTGTTATCACTCATGGTTATGGCAG
CACTGCATAATTCTCTTACTGTCATGCCATCCGTAAGATGCTTTTCTGTGACTGGTGAGTACTCAACCAA
GTCATTCTGAGAATAGTGTATGCGGCGACCGAGTTGCTCTTGCCCGGCGTCAACACGGGATAATACCGCG
CCACATAGCAGAACTTTAAAAGTGCTCATCATTGGAAAACGTTCTTCGGGGCGAAAACTCTCAAGGATCT
TACCGCTGTTGAGATCCAGTTCGATGTAACCCACTCGTGCACCCAACTGATCTTCAGCATCTTTTACTTT
CACCAGCGTTTCTGGGTGAGCAAAAACAGGAAGGCAAAATGCCGCAAAAAAGGGAATAAGGGCGACACGG
AAATGTTGAATACTCATACTCTTCCTTTTTCAATATTATTGAAGCATTTATCAGGGTTATTGTCTCATGA
GCGGATACATATTTGAATGTATTTAGAAAAATAAACAAATAGGGGTTCCGCGCACATTTCCCCGAAAAGT
GCCACCTGACGTCTAAGAAACCATTATTATCATGACATTAACCTATAAAAATAGGCGTATCACGAGGCCC
TTTCGTCTTCAAGAATTAGCTTGGCCATTGCATACGTTGTATCCATATCATAATATGTACATTTATATTG
GCTCATGTCCAACATTACCGCCATGTTGACATTGATTATTGACTAGTTATTAATAGTAATCAATTACGGG
GTCATTAGTTCATAGCCCATATATGGAGT
